>Addgene plasmid #219570 | MYC-hTRAK1(S919A) | addgene full sequence | sequence record 452456 | Addgene NGS Result
TTGAGATCCTTTTTTTCTGCGCGTAATCTGCTGCTTGCAAACAAAAAAACCACCGCTACCAGCGGTGGTT
TGTTTGCCGGATCAAGAGCTACCAACTCTTTTTCCGAAGGTAACTGGCTTCAGCAGAGCGCAGATACCAA
ATACTGTTCTTCTAGTGTAGCCGTAGTTAGGCCACCACTTCAAGAACTCTGTAGCACCGCCTACATACCT
CGCTCTGCTAATCCTGTTACCAGTGGCTGCTGCCAGTGGCGATAAGTCGTGTCTTACCGGGTTGGACTCA
AGACGATAGTTACCGGATAAGGCGCAGCGGTCGGGCTGAACGGGGGGTTCGTGCACACAGCCCAGCTTGG
AGCGAACGACCTACACCGAACTGAGATACCTACAGCGTGAGCTATGAGAAAGCGCCACGCTTCCCGAAGG
GAGAAAGGCGGACAGGTATCCGGTAAGCGGCAGGGTCGGAACAGGAGAGCGCACGAGGGAGCTTCCAGGG
GGAAACGCCTGGTATCTTTATAGTCCTGTCGGGTTTCGCCACCTCTGACTTGAGCGTCGATTTTTGTGAT
GCTCGTCAGGGGGGCGGAGCCTATGGAAAAACGCCAGCAACGCGGCCTTTTTACGGTTCCTGGCCTTTTG
CTGGCCTTTTGCTCACATGTTCTTTCCTGCGTTATCCCCTGATTCTGTGGATAACCGTATTACCGCCATG
CATTAGTTATTAATAGTAATCAATTACGGGGTCATTAGTTCATAGCCCATATATGGAGTTCCGCGTTACA
TAACTTACGGTAAATGGCCCGCCTGGCTGACCGCCCAACGACCCCCGCCCATTGACGTCAATAATGACGT
ATGTTCCCATAGTAACGCCAATAGGGACTTTCCATTGACGTCAATGGGTGGAGTATTTACGGTAAACTGC
CCACTTGGCAGTACATCAAGTGTATCATATGCCAAGTACGCCCCCTATTGACGTCAATGACGGTAAATGG
CCCGCCTGGCATTATGCCCAGTACATGACCTTATGGGACTTTCCTACTTGGCAGTACATCTACGTATTAG
TCATCGCTATTACCATGGTGATGCGGTTTTGGCAGTACATCAATGGGCGTGGATAGCGGTTTGACTCACG
GGGATTTCCAAGTCTCCACCCCATTGACGTCAATGGGAGTTTGTTTTGGCACCAAAATCAACGGGACTTT
CCAAAATGTCGTAACAACTCCGCCCCATTGACGCAAATGGGCGGTAGGCGTGTACGGTGGGAGGTCTATA
TAAGCAGAGCTGGTTTAGTGAACCGTCAGATCCGCTAGCGATTACGCCAAGCTCGAAATTAACCCTCACT
AAAGGGAACAAAAGCTGGAGCTCCACCGCGGTGGCGGCCGCCATGGAGCAGAAACTCATCTCTGAAGAGG
ATCTGGCCCGGGCGGATCCAATGGCATTGGTTTTTCAATTCGGGCAGCCCGTCAGGGCTCAGCCTCTGCC
AGGACTCTGCCACGGCAAGCTCATTCGGACAAACGCCTGTGATGTGTGCAACAGCACCGATCTTCCGGAA
GTCGAGATCATTAGCCTGCTGGAGGAGCAGCTGCCCCATTATAAGTTAAGAGCCGACACCATCTACGGTT
ATGACCACGACGACTGGCTCCATACACCTCTCATTTCTCCAGATGCCAACATTGACCTCACAACCGAGCA
AATTGAAGAGACGTTAAAATACTTCCTTTTATGTGCTGAAAGAGTTGGCCAGATGACTAAGACATATAAT
GACATAGATGCTGTCACTCGGCTTCTTGAGGAGAAAGAGCGGGATTTAGAATTGGCCGCTCGCATCGGCC
AGTCGTTGTTGAAGAAGAACAAGACCCTAACCGAGAGGAACGAGCTGCTGGAGGAGCAGGTGGAACACAT
CAGGGAGGAGGTGTCTCAGCTCCGGCATGAGCTGTCCATGAAGGATGAGCTGCTTCAGTTCTACACCAGC
GCTGCGGAGGAGAGTGAGCCCGAGTCCGTTTGCTCAACCCCGTTGAAGAGGAATGAGTCGTCCTCCTCAG
TCCAGAATTACTTTCATTTGGATTCTCTTCAAAAGAAGCTGAAAGACCTTGAAGAGGAGAATGTTGTACT
TCGATCCGAGGCCAGCCAGCTGAAGACAGAGACCATCACCTATGAGGAGAAGGAGCAGCAGCTGGTCAAT
GACTGCGTGAAGGAGCTGAGGGATGCCAATGTCCAGATTGCTAGTATCTCAGAGGAACTGGCCAAGAAGA
CGGAAGATGCTGCCCGCCAGCAAGAGGAGATCACACACCTGCTATCGCAAATAGTTGATTTGCAGAAAAA
GGCAAAAGCTTGCGCAGTGGAAAATGAAGAACTTGTCCAGCATCTGGGGGCTGCTAAGGATGCCCAGCGG
CAGCTCACAGCCGAGCTGCGTGAGCTGGAGGACAAGTACGCAGAGTGCATGGAGATGCTGCATGAGGCGC
AGGAGGAGCTGAAGAACCTCCGGAACAAAACCATGCCCAATACCACGTCTCGGCGCTACCACTCGCTGGG
CCTGTTTCCCATGGATTCCTTGGCAGCAGAGATTGAGGGAACGATGCGCAAGGAGCTGCAGTTGGAAGAG
GCCGAGTCTCCAGACATCACTCACCAGAAGCGTGTCTTTGAGACAGTAAGAAACATCAACCAGGTTGTCA
AGCAGAGATCTCTGACCCCTTCTCCCATGAACATCCCCGGCTCCAACCAGTCCTCGGCCATGAACTCCCT
CCTGTCCAGCTGCGTCAGCACCCCCCGGTCCAGCTTCTACGGCAGCGACATAGGCAACGTCGTCCTCGAC
AACAAGACCAACAGCATCATTCTGGAAACAGAGGCAGCCGACCTGGGAAACGATGAGCGGAGTAAGAAGC
CGGGGACGCCGGGCACCCCAGGCTCCCACGACCTGGAGACGGCGCTGAGGCGGCTGTCCCTGCGCCGGGA
GAACTACCTCTCGGAGAGGAGGTTCTTTGAGGAGGAGCAAGAGAGGAAGCTCCAGGAGCTGGCGGAGAAG
GGCGAGCTGCGCAGCGGCTCCCTCACACCCACTGAGAGCATCATGTCCCTGGGCACGCACTCCCGCTTCT
CCGAGTTCACCGGCTTCTCTGGCATGTCCTTCAGCAGCCGCTCCTACCTGCCTGAGAAGCTCCAGATCGT
GAAGCCGCTGGAAGGTTCTGCCACACTTCACCACTGGCAGCAGTTGGCCCAACCTCACCTTGGGGGCATC
CTGGACCCCCGGCCTGGTGTGGTCACCAAGGGCTTCCGGACGCTGGATGTTGACCTGGACGAAGTGTACT
GCCTTAACGACTTTGAAGAAGATGACACAGGTGACCACATTTCTCTCCCACGCCTAGCTACCTCCACTCC
AGTTCAGCACCCAGAGACCTCAGCGCACCATCCTGGGAAGTGCATGTCTCAGACCAACTCCACCTTCACC
TTCACCACCTGTCGCATCCTGCATCCTTCAGATGAGCTCACTCGGGTCACACCAAGCCTTAACTCAGCCC
CAACTCCAGCTTGTGGCAGCACCAGCCACTTGAAATCCACGCCGGTGGCCACACCATGCACTCCACGGAG
ACTGAGCCTGGCTGAGTCCTTCACTAACACCCGTGAGTCCACGACCACCATGAGCACATCCCTGGGGCTC
GTGTGGCTGTTGAAGGAGCGGGGCATTTCTGCTGCCGTGTACGACCCCCAGAGCTGGGACAGGGCCGGCC
GGGGCTCCCTCCTGCACTCCTACACGCCCAAGATGGCTGTGATCCCCTCTACTCCGCCGAACTCGCCTAT
GCAGACACCCACATCCTCCCCACCCTCCTTTGAGTTCAAGTGCACGAGCCCTCCCTACGACAATTTCCTG
GCTTCCAAGCCAGCCAGCTCCATCCTGAGGGAAGTGAGAGAAAAGAACGTCCGCAGCAGCGAGAGCCAGA
CCGACGTGTCCGTCTCCAACCTCAACCTCGTGGACAAAGTCAGGAGGTTTGGGGTGGCCAAAGTGGTGAA
CTCAGGGCGAGCCCATGTCCCCACCTTGACTGAGGAGCAGGGACCCCTCCTCTGTGGGCCCCCGGGGCCA
GCACCAGCCCTTGTTCCCAGAGGCCTGGTACCTGAGGGCCTGCCCCTCAGATGCCCCACTGTCACCAGTG
CCATCGGTGGGCTGCAGCTCAATAGTGGCATCCGGCGGAATCGCGCCTTCCCCACCATGGTGGGATCTAG
CATGCAGATGAAAGCTCCTGTGACTCTCACCTCGGGCATCTTGATGGGTGCTAAGCTCTCCAAACAAACT
AGCTTACGGTAAGTCTCGAGGGGGGGCCCGGTACCTTAATTAATTAAGGTACCAGGTAAGTGTACCCAAT
TCGCCCTATAGTGAGTCGTATTACAATTCACTCGATCGCCCTTCCCAACAGTTGCGCAGCCTGAATGGCG
AATGGAGATCCAATTTTTAAGTGTATAATGTGTTAAACTACTGATTCTAATTGTTTGTGTATTTTAGATT
CACAGTCCCAAGGCTCATTTCAGGCCCCTCAGTCCTCACAGTCTGTTCATGATCATAATCAGCCATACCA
CATTTGTAGAGGTTTTACTTGCTTTAAAAAACCTCCCACACCTCCCCCTGAACCTGAAACATAAAATGAA
TGCAATTGTTGTTGTTAACTTGTTTATTGCAGCTTATAATGGTTACAAATAAAGCAATAGCATCACAAAT
TTCACAAATAAAGCATTTTTTTCACTGCATTCTAGTTGTGGTTTGTCCAAACTCATCAATGTATCTTAAC
GCGTAAATTGTAAGCGTTAATATTTTGTTAAAATTCGCGTTAAATTTTTGTTAAATCAGCTCATTTTTTA
ACCAATAGGCCGAAATCGGCAAAATCCCTTATAAATCAAAAGAATAGACCGAGATAGGGT
[37 nt withheld, positions 4891-4927]
AAAGAACGTGGACTCCAACGTCAAAGG
[49 nt withheld, positions 4955-5003]
T
[91 nt withheld, positions 5005-5095]
G
[124 nt withheld, positions 5097-5220]
CAGGTGGCACTTTTCGGGGAAATGTGCGCGGAACCCCTATTTGTTTATTTTTCTAAATACATTCAAATAT
GTATCCGCTCATGAGACAATAACCCTGATAAATGCTTCAATAATATTGAAAAAGGAAGAATCCTGAGGCG
GAAAGAACCAGCTGTGGAATGTGTGTCAGTTAGGGTGTGGAAAGTCCCCAGGCTCCCCAGCAGGCAGAAG
TATGCAAAGCATGCATCTCAATTAGTCAGCAACCAGGTGTGGAAAGTCCCCAGGCTCCCCAGCAGGCAGA
AGTATGCAAAGCATGCATCTCAATTAGTCAGCAACCATAGTCCCGCCCCTAACTCCGCCCATCCCGCCCC
TAACTCCGCCCAGTTCCGCCCATTCTCCGCCCCATGGCTGACTAATTTTTTTTATTTATGCAGAGGCCGA
GGCCGCCTCGGCCTCTGAGCTATTCCAGAAGTAGTGAGGAGGCTTTTTTGGAGGCCTAGGCTTTTGCAAA
GATCGATCAAGAGACAGGATGAGGATCGTTTCGCATGATTGAACAAGATGGATTGCACGCAGGTTCTCCG
GCCGCTTGGGTGGAGAGGCTATTCGGCTATGACTGGGCACAACAGACAATCGGCTGCTCTGATGCCGCCG
TGTTCCGGCTGTCAGCGCAGGGGCGCCCGGTTCTTTTTGTCAAGACCGACCTGTCCGGTGCCCTGAATGA
ACTGCAAGACGAGGCAGCGCGGCTATCGTGGCTGGCCACGACGGGCGTTCCTTGCGCAGCTGTGCTCGAC
GTTGTCACTGAAGCGGGAAGGGACTGGCTGCTATTGGGCGAAGTGCCGGGGCAGGATCTCCTGTCATCTC
ACCTTGCTCCTGCCGAGAAAGTATCCATCATGGCTGATGCAATGCGGCGGCTGCATACGCTTGATCCGGC
TACCTGCCCATTCGACCACCAAGCGAAACATCGCATCGAGCGAGCACGTACTCGGATGGAAGCCGGTCTT
GTCGATCAGGATGATCTGGACGAAGAACATCAGGGGCTCGCGCCAGCCGAACTGTTCGCCAGGCTCAAGG
CGAGCATGCCCGACGGCGAGGATCTCGTCGTGACCCATGGCGATGCCTGCTTGCCGAATATCATGGTGGA
AAATGGCCGCTTTTCTGGATTCATCGACTGTGGCCGGCTGGGTGTGGCGGACCGCTATCAGGACATAGCG
TTGGCTACCCGTGATATTGCTGAAGAACTTGGCGGCGAATGGGCTGACCGCTTCCTCGTGCTTTACGGTA
TCGCCGCTCCCGATTCGCAGCGCATCGCCTTCTATCGCCTTCTTGACGAGTTCTTCTGAGCGGGACTCTG
GGGTTCGAAATGACCGACCAAGCGACGCCCAACCTGCCATCACGAGATTTCGATTCCACCGCCGCCTTCT
ATGAAAGGTTGGGCTTCGGAATCGTTTTCCGGGACGCCGGCTGGATGATCCTCCAGCGCGGGGATCTCAT
GCTGGAGTTCTTCGCCCACCCTAGGGGGAGGCTAACTGAAACACGGAAGGAGACAATACCGGAAGGAACC
CGCGCTATGACGGCAATAAAAAGACAGAATAAAACGCACGGTGTTGGGTCGTTTGTTCATAAACGCGGGG
TTCGGTCCCAGGGCTGGCACTCTGTCGATACCCCACCGAGACCCCATTGGGGCCAATACGCCCGCGTTTC
TTCCTTTTCCCCACCCCACCCCCCAAGTTCGGGTGAAGGCCCAGGGCTCGCAGCCAACGTCGGGGCGGCA
GGCCCTGCCATAGCCTCAGGTTACTCATATATACTTTAGATTGATTTAAAACTTCATTTTTAATTTAAAA
GGATCTAGGTGAAGATCCTTTTTGATAATCTCATGACCAAAATCCCTTAACGTGAGTTTTCGTTCCACTG
AGCGTCAGACCCCGTAGAAAAGATCAAAGGATCTTC
Features (pLannotate 1.2.2; 20 found; start..end, strand, type, name):
      1..589     +  rep_origin     ori: high-copy-number ColE1/pMB1/pBR322/pUC origin of replication
    764..1067    +  enhancer       CMV enhancer: human cytomegalovirus immediate early enhancer
   1068..1271    +  promoter       CMV promoter: human cytomegalovirus (CMV) immediate early promoter
   1317..1335    +  promoter       T3 promoter: promoter for bacteriophage T3 RNA polymerase
   1348..1371    +  misc_feature   MCS (fragment): pBluescript multiple cloning site
   1376..1406    +  CDS            3xMyc (fragment): 3 tandem Myc epitope tags
   1421..4279    +  CDS            TRAK1: TRAK1_HUMAN - Also known as KIAA1042, OIP106. Experimental evidence at protein level: Swiss-Prot protein existence level 1. Involved in the regulation of endosome-to-lysosome trafficking, including endocytic trafficking of EGF-EGFR complexes and GABA-A receptors (PubMed:18675823). Involved in mitochondrial motility. When O-glycosylated, abolishes mitochondrial motility. Crucial for recruiting OGT to the mitochondrial surface of neuronal processes (PubMed:24995978). TRAK1 and RHOT form an essential protein complex that links KIF5 to mitochondria for light chain-independent, anterograde transpor
   4285..4305    +  misc_feature   MCS (fragment): pBluescript multiple cloning site
   4345..4363    -  promoter       T7 promoter: promoter for bacteriophage T7 RNA polymerase
   4373..4412    +  CDS            lacZα (fragment): LacZα fragment of β-galactosidase; lacZ fragment
   4422..4477    +  intron         small t intron (fragment): SV40 (simian virus 40) small t antigen intron
   4477..4614    +  CDS            large T antigen (fragment): large T antigen from SV40 (simian virus 40)
   4637..4758    +  polyA_signal   SV40 poly(A) signal: SV40 polyadenylation signal
   4792..5220    -  rep_origin     f1 ori (sequence partly withheld): f1 bacteriophage origin of replication; arrow indicates direction of (+) strand synthesis
   5247..5349    +  promoter       AmpR promoter: bla
   5353..5710    +  promoter       SV40 promoter: SV40 enhancer and early promoter
   5745..6539    +  CDS            NeoR/KanR: aminoglycoside phosphotransferase from Tn5; aph(3')-II (or nptII); confers resistance to neomycin, kanamycin, and G418 (Geneticin®)
   6560..6712    +  CDS            ble (fragment): BLE_KLEPN - Experimental evidence at protein level: Swiss-Prot protein existence level 1. Binding protein with a strong affinity to the bleomycin family of antibiotics. Binds to CL990; an antimitotic-antibiotic compound. From Klebsiella pneumoniae.
   6771..6818    +  polyA_signal   HSV TK poly(A) signal: herpes simplex virus thymidine kinase polyadenylation signal (Cole and Stacy, 1985)
   6909..6925    -  polyA_signal   bGH poly(A) signal (fragment): bovine growth hormone polyadenylation signal
