[The description below was written by a language model from this plasmid's Addgene catalogue record and pLannotate feature annotations shown in this document.]
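Description:
MYC-hTRAK1(S919A) is a mammalian expression plasmid built on the Agilent pCMV-Tag3A-myc backbone. It carries the human TRAK1 coding sequence with serine 919 replaced by alanine, a change introduced by site-directed mutagenesis of an earlier TRAK1 plasmid from the same collection. It replicates in E. coli from a high-copy ColE1/pUC-type origin and is selected with kanamycin. Resistance comes from a Tn5 NeoR/KanR gene that sits downstream of both a bacterial bla promoter and the SV40 enhancer/early promoter and ends at an HSV TK polyadenylation signal. This arrangement allows the same marker to confer kanamycin resistance in bacteria and G418 resistance in mammalian cells. An f1 origin is also present. The catalogue lists a total size of 7198 bp, whereas the sequenced record is 7,146 nt.

Expression is driven by the human CMV immediate early enhancer and promoter. A Myc epitope follows; it is annotated as a fragment of a 3xMyc element, which is consistent with a single tag fused to the N terminus of TRAK1. The transcript ends at an SV40 polyadenylation signal, which is preceded by short remnants of SV40 small t intron and large T sequence. T3 and T7 phage promoters and multiple cloning site remnants flank the insert, and the small lacZα, ble and bGH poly(A) fragments appear to be backbone leftovers rather than functional parts.

TRAK1 is an adaptor protein that links kinesin motors to mitochondria through RHOT (Miro) proteins and so governs mitochondrial motility. The associated publication concerns AMPK phosphorylation of TRAK1 arresting mitochondria under energy stress. The S919A substitution therefore presumably acts as a non-phosphorylatable variant for comparison with wild-type TRAK1 in transfected cells, although the record itself states only that the plasmid expresses the tagged mutant.
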