Addgene plasmid #219570: MYC-hTRAK1(S919A)
Purpose: Expresses MYC-tagged hTRAK1 (S919A)
Depositing lab: Thomas Schwarz. Depositing organization: Boston Children's Hospital. Publication: Energy stress activates AMPK to arrest mitochondria via phosphorylation of TRAK1. Falk JE, Henke T, Gowrisankaran S, Wanderoy S, Basu H, Greally S, Steen J, Schwarz TL. J Cell Biol. 2026 Apr 6;225(4):e202501023. doi: 10.1083/jcb.202501023. Epub 2026 Jan 30. PubMed 41615403.
Backbone
  Vector backbone: pCMV-Tag3A-myc vector
  Backbone manufacturer: Agilent
  Backbone size w/o insert (bp): 4333
  Total vector size (bp): 7198
  Vector type: Mammalian Expression
Growth in bacteria
  Bacterial resistance: Kanamycin, 50 μg/mL
  Growth temperature: 37°C
  Growth strain: DH5alpha
  Copy number: Unknown
Gene/Insert
  Gene/Insert name: trak1
  Species: H. sapiens (human)
  Insert size (bp): 2910
  Mutation: Serine 919 changed to alanine.
  Entrez Gene: TRAK1 (a.k.a. DEE68, EIEE68, MILT1, OIP106)
  Promoter: CMV
  Tag / fusion protein: MYC (N terminal on insert)
  Cloning method: Other
  Sequencing primers: 5′ CGCAAATGGGCGGTAGGCGTG
Resource information
  A portion of this plasmid was derived from a plasmid made by: This plasmid was made by site directed mutagenesis of Addgene plasmid 225204
Terms and licenses: Academic/Nonprofit Terms; Industry Terms: Not Available to Industry
How to cite: MYC-hTRAK1(S919A) was a gift from Thomas Schwarz (Addgene plasmid # 219570 ; http://n2t.net/addgene:219570 ; RRID:Addgene_219570)
